Addgene plasmid #196789: pGG-PIP51
Purpose: Contains AOS promoter
Depositing lab: Marc Somssich. Depositing organization: University of Melbourne. Publication: Resolving spatially distinct phytohormone response zones in Arabidopsis thaliana roots colonized by Fusarium oxysporum. Calabria J, Wang L, Rast-Somssich MI, Chen HW, Watt M, Persson S, Andersen TG, Idnurm A, Somssich M. J Exp Bot. 2025 Jan 17:erae516. doi: 10.1093/jxb/erae516. PubMed 39823275.
Backbone
  Vector backbone: pGGA000
  Total vector size (bp): 4779
  Vector type: GreenGate (GG) Entry Vector
Growth in bacteria
  Bacterial resistance: Ampicillin, 100 μg/mL
  Growth temperature: 37°C
  Growth strain: DH5alpha
  Copy number: High Copy
Gene/Insert
  Gene/Insert name: ALLENE OXIDE SYNTHASE (alt names: AOS; AT5G42650)
  Species: A. thaliana (mustard weed)
  Insert size (bp): 2093
  Mutation: 2088 G->C ; 1434 G->C
  Entrez Gene: AOS (a.k.a. ALLENE OXIDE SYNTHASE, AOS, CYP74A, CYTOCHROME P450 74A, DDE2, DELAYED DEHISCENCE 2)
Terms and licenses: Academic/Nonprofit Terms; Industry Terms: Not Available to Industry
Depositor comments: Please visit https://doi.org/10.1101/2022.12.20.521292 for bioRxiv preprint.
How to cite: pGG-PIP51 was a gift from Marc Somssich (Addgene plasmid # 196789 ; http://n2t.net/addgene:196789 ; RRID:Addgene_196789)
