[The description below was written by a language model from this plasmid's Addgene catalogue record and pLannotate feature annotations shown in this document.]
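Description:
pGG-PIP51 is a GreenGate entry vector built on the pGGA000 backbone, the module position used in the GreenGate Golden Gate cloning system for plant promoters. The 4,779 bp plasmid is propagated in E. coli as a high-copy construct, carrying a ColE1/pUC-type origin of replication and a β-lactamase gene under its own bla promoter for ampicillin selection. The rest of the annotated backbone consists of typical cloning-vector remnants: a CAP binding site, lac promoter and lac operator, fragments of lacI, lacZα, rop and the pBR322 bom region, and SP6 and T7 phage promoters that flank the cloning site.

The insert is a 2,093 bp fragment from the Arabidopsis thaliana ALLENE OXIDE SYNTHASE locus (AOS, AT5G42650, also known as CYP74A or DDE2). Although the gene field names AOS, the stated purpose makes clear that the plasmid carries the AOS promoter rather than the coding sequence. The automated feature table does not annotate this region, but the unannotated stretch between the SP6 and T7 promoters matches the expected size and position of the insert. Two G-to-C substitutions are recorded, at positions 1434 and 2088. The record does not explain them, though changes of this kind are commonly introduced to remove internal type IIS restriction sites that would interfere with Golden Gate assembly.

As a promoter module, the plasmid has no reporter or plant selection marker of its own. It is meant to be combined with other GreenGate entry modules (tags, coding sequences, terminators, resistance cassettes) in a plant destination vector. AOS encodes a jasmonate biosynthesis enzyme, and the associated publication concerns mapping phytohormone response zones in Arabidopsis roots colonized by Fusarium oxysporum, which suggests use in building transcriptional reporters.
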