Features (pLannotate 1.2.2; 12 found; start..end, strand, type, name):
     96..200     +  promoter       AmpR promoter: bla
    201..1061    +  CDS            AmpR: β-lactamase; bla; confers resistance to ampicillin, carbenicillin, and related antibiotics
   1232..1820    +  rep_origin     ori: high-copy-number ColE1/pMB1/pBR322/pUC origin of replication
   2003..2095    +  CDS            lacI (fragment): lac repressor; lacI; The lac repressor binds to the lac operator to inhibit transcription in E. coli. This inhibition can be relieved by adding lactose or isopropyl-β-D-thiogalactopyranoside (IPTG).
   2108..2129    +  protein_bind   CAP binding site: CAP binding activates transcription in the presence of cAMP. E. coli catabolite activator protein
   2144..2174    +  promoter       lac promoter: promoter for the E. coli lac operon
   2182..2198    +  protein_bind   lac operator: The lac repressor binds to the lac operator to inhibit transcription in E. coli. This inhibition can be relieved by adding lactose or isopropyl-β-D-thiogalactopyranoside (IPTG). lac repressor encoded by lacI
   2212..2230    +  promoter       SP6 promoter: promoter for bacteriophage SP6 RNA polymerase
   4366..4384    -  promoter       T7 promoter: promoter for bacteriophage T7 RNA polymerase
   4386..4538    +  CDS            lacZα (fragment): LacZα fragment of β-galactosidase; lacZ fragment
   4544..4643    -  misc_feature   bom (fragment): basis of mobility region from pBR322
   4745..1       -  CDS            rop (fragment) (across the origin): Rop protein, which maintains plasmids at low copy number; rop
>Addgene plasmid #196789 | pGG-PIP51 | addgene full sequence | sequence record 395648 | Addgene NGS Result
GACGAAAGGGCCTCGTGATACGCCTATTTTTATAGGTTAATGTCATGATAATAATGGTTTCTTAGACGTC
AGGTGGCACTTTTCGGGGAAATGTGCGCGGAACCCCTATTTGTTTATTTTTCTAAATACATTCAAATATG
TATCCGCTCATGAGACAATAACCCTGATAAATGCTTCAATAATATTGAAAAAGGAAGAGTATGAGTATTC
AACATTTCCGTGTCGCCCTTATTCCCTTTTTTGCGGCATTTTGCCTTCCTGTTTTTGCTCACCCAGAAAC
GCTGGTGAAAGTAAAAGATGCTGAAGATCAGTTGGGTGCACGAGTGGGTTACATCGAACTGGATCTCAAC
AGCGGTAAGATCCTTGAGAGTTTTCGCCCCGAAGAACGTTTTCCAATGATGAGCACTTTTAAAGTTCTGC
TATGTGGCGCGGTATTATCCCGTATTGACGCCGGGCAAGAGCAACTCGGTCGCCGCATACACTATTCTCA
GAATGACTTGGTTGAGTACTCACCAGTCACAGAAAAGCATCTTACGGATGGCATGACAGTAAGAGAATTA
TGCAGTGCTGCCATAACCATGAGTGATAACACTGCGGCCAACTTACTTCTGACAACGATCGGAGGACCGA
AGGAGCTAACCGCTTTTTTGCACAACATGGGGGATCATGTAACTCGCCTTGATCGTTGGGAACCGGAGCT
GAATGAAGCCATACCAAACGACGAGCGTGACACCACGATGCCTGTAGCAATGGCAACAACGTTGCGCAAA
CTATTAACTGGCGAACTACTTACTCTAGCTTCCCGGCAACAATTAATAGACTGGATGGAGGCGGATAAAG
TTGCAGGACCACTTCTGCGCTCGGCCCTTCCGGCTGGCTGGTTTATTGCTGATAAATCTGGAGCCGGTGA
GCGTGGCTCTCGAGGTATCATTGCAGCACTGGGGCCAGATGGTAAGCCCTCCCGTATCGTAGTTATCTAC
ACGACGGGGAGTCAGGCAACTATGGATGAACGAAATAGACAGATCGCTGAGATAGGTGCCTCACTGATTA
AGCATTGGTAACTGTCAGACCAAGTTTACTCATATATACTTTAGATTGATTTAAAACTTCATTTTTAATT
TAAAAGGATCTAGGTGAAGATCCTTTTTGATAATCTCATGACCAAAATCCCTTAACGTGAGTTTTCGTTC
CACTGAGCGTCAGACCCCGTAGAAAAGATCAAAGGATCTTCTTGAGATCCTTTTTTTCTGCGCGTAATCT
GCTGCTTGCAAACAAAAAAACCACCGCTACCAGCGGTGGTTTGTTTGCCGGATCAAGAGCTACCAACTCT
TTTTCCGAAGGTAACTGGCTTCAGCAGAGCGCAGATACCAAATACTGTTCTTCTAGTGTAGCCGTAGTTA
GGCCACCACTTCAAGAACTCTGTAGCACCGCCTACATACCTCGCTCTGCTAATCCTGTTACCAGTGGCTG
CTGCCAGTGGCGATAAGTCGTGTCTTACCGGGTTGGACTCAAGACGATAGTTACCGGATAAGGCGCAGCG
GTCGGGCTGAACGGGGGGTTCGTGCACACAGCCCAGCTTGGAGCGAACGACCTACACCGAACTGAGATAC
CTACAGCGTGAGCTATGAGAAAGCGCCACGCTTCCCGAAGGGAGAAAGGCGGACAGGTATCCGGTAAGCG
GCAGGGTCGGAACAGGAGAGCGCACGAGGGAGCTTCCAGGGGGAAACGCCTGGTATCTTTATAGTCCTGT
CGGGTTTCGCCACCTCTGACTTGAGCGTCGATTTTTGTGATGCTCGTCAGGGGGGCGGAGCCTATGGAAA
AACGCCAGCAACGCGGCCTTTTTACGGTTCCTGGCCTTTTGCTGGCCTTTTGCTCACATGTTCTTTCCTG
CGTTATCCCCTGATTCTGTGGATAACCGTATTACCGCCTTTGAGTGAGCTGATACCGCTCGCCGCAGCCG
AACGACCGAGCGCAGCGAGTCAGTGAGCGAGGAAGCGGAAGAGCGCCCAATACGCAAACCGCCTCTCCCC
GCGCGTTGGCCGATTCATTAATGCAGCTGGCACGACAGGTTTCCCGACTGGAAAGCGGGCAGTGAGCGCA
ACGCAATTAATGTGAGTTAGCTCACTCATTAGGCACCCCAGGCTTTACACTTTATGCTTCCGGCTCGTAT
GTTGTGTGGAATTGTGAGCGGATAACAATTTCACACGAGCTATTTAGGTGACACTATAGAAGTGAAGCTT
GGTCTCAACCTACACTTAGACACCCCAATATTTTAGATTTTACTTTAAAGAAATTCAACTTTTGTGTGTC
GGGGCTCTGTTCCCAACATAATGTTTTAAGCTTCATTTCTTCTATGACTCATTTGCTGTTGATCAAACAG
TTAAGAAAACTGGTAAGCTTTACCAAAAAAGTACAATGGTGATATATATTTGGTTAGTTTGACCAGTGAG
AATGCATTTTATCACATTTATGTAAACCACTCAACAAAGAACCTCTAGCAAGCGTCGGACAAGAAGTTTA
AGATTACTAAGGCCAGAATTAATTACTACCTTGTTCACATGTTGTATGATCATCGTAGCATAATGTCTTA
GAACAAACAGATCAGCTACATGTTAAGCTCTACGACCAAAATGTTGAAGGGCTCGAGGCTAATGTAGTTT
GGTGTCTCTTATGAAAAAGCTACTCCACAGAGGCTTCAAATATTATCTTTTAAGCACAAGACACATGCGA
TTAAAGTAGCATTGAGGACTTCGTGATTGTGATTACTTCCATGTAACGCCCTCGATGCAAATTAAAAATG
TTGTTTTCATCAATAGCCACTCCTAACTCGGAAGTGTTTAGTTATGACAATCAAAAACTTAAGAGAATTT
TCTGTGTATTCCAATATGTTATGAGGTTTATTCAAAGAGAAGGACACCTAAGTATTTTCTTTCCAACAAG
GCAAAAAACAGGTAAACGCTTGAGACAAATATTATCATGTTTGTCCAAAAATAGTGAGTATCATGTGAAT
AATTTAGAAGCTAGATATGTTCGTCAATAAACAATAAAATGCGCTAGGATACAAAACGAACGCTTGGGAC
GTGTTTTAGGTACAAAACTTCAAAAAAATCTTTATCGAGACAGATTTCCAGATAAAATACACATACCATT
TTAACAACGTGTGTGTTTATACAAAAATAACAAAATATTAATTTTACGATTTGAAGATATATATTGTCAG
AAGGGGAAAAGAAAAAAACAAAACAAAAAGATACAAAACAGAGTAACAAACTCTATAAAATATGATAATA
TAATACATAATTGGGAAAATGACTAAACATTATCTCTGCCTTTTGGAACTCATCAATAATTATATATTTT
TTTATTTCTCATAAAAGTCAAAACTATCAATTCTTAAATTCATTCTAATTCACTCAACTTTTTTTTATAA
AAAAATATCTATATTAAGTTCTCGATATTATTTACTTCCATTAATTTATCAAATGATTTTGGTATAGAAT
CAACTTATAATCATGGATCAAGTCGTGGAATAACATATGCTCAAGGGATGGAGCTAAAAGTGCAGTCTAC
CAAACCTCAAGTGTTTGTAACTTTGTATAAGCTAGGCCTCCGATTATTAACTGAATCGGTTTTTCTGGAT
CAAACCAAACTGAGATTTGGGGTTTGGTTAACCGTCCGGTTTATAAGAGTCAGCCAGTCAGTTAGATTTT
GAAATAAGGTCGGATAACAGTTTGGTTTGGTTTATCGAACCAAACGGTTAACCATTTGTTTAAAATTTTC
CAATTTAATAATTTTACGGATATTTTACGTAATGATATCAAAAATTCTTCAAAACACTACGTGAACCAAA
AAAAAACTATTCAAATATTTTTAAAGTCTCAAATGCTTGTATAAACTATTGATAGTACATTTTCAGGATA
TATTATAAGAAGAGGAATATTAAACAAAGAAACAAAAATACAAAACAGAGCAACAAGCTCGATAAAATAT
GAGAATAAATAGTACCAACTTTTACACAACAAAAACATTACCAATTTTTTAATATGTCAGAAAAAATAAA
AAAAGTACCAACTTTATAAAATGAAGGAAAAAAGAGTCAAAGCACGTGGCTAAATGAATCGGCCGGTGGC
CAGAGTCTCCAATAGATCTCTTTAATAACTGCGTGGTCTGAAAAAGGAATCTTCCTTCCACGGCCACTAA
ATTCACTATTTTCATTCACATTTATTATTTTCCTTTATAAATACAAATTCATTTCTACACAATAATCATT
CAATACACATAATTTACTTCTTTCTTTATAACTACCATATTCTCAATCACAACACTCGCCACTGTTTCGA
ATAGAACATGAGACCGAATTCTCGCCCTATAGTGAGTCGTATTACCTGGCCGTCGTTTTACAACGTCGTG
ACTGGGAAAACCCTGGCGTTACCCAACTTAATCGCCTTGCAGCACATCCCCCTTTCGCCAGCTGGCGTAA
TAGCGAAGAGGCCCGCACCGATCGCCCTTCCCAACAGTTGCGCAGCCTGAATGGCGAATGGCGCCTGATG
CGGTATTTTCTCCTTACGCATCTGTGCGGTATTTCACACCGCATATGGTGCACTCTCAGTACAATCTGCT
CTGATGCCGCATAGTTAAGCCAGCCCCGACACCCGCCAACACCCGCTGACGCGCCCTGACGGGCTTGTCT
GCTCCCGGCATCCGCTTACAGACAAGCTGTGACCGTCTCCGGGAGCTGCATGTGTCAGAGGTTTTCACCG
TCATCACCGAAACGCGCGA
